>Addgene plasmid #23540 | pDONR223-RPS6KA6 | depositor partial sequence | sequence record 10785 | Author sequence, M13pUC-fwd
AATGATTTTATTTTGACTGATAGTGACCTGTTCGTTGCAACAAATTGATGAGCAATGCTTTTTTATAATG
CCAACTTTGTACAAAAAAGTTGGCATGCTACCATTCGCTCCTCAGGACGAGCCCTGGGACCGAGAAATGG
AAGTGTTCAGCGGCGGCGGCGCGAGCAGCGGCGAGGTAAATGGTCTTAAAATGGTTGATGAGCCAATGGA
AGAGGGAGAAGCAGATTCTTGTCATGATGAAGGAGTTGTTAAAGAAATCCCTATTACTCATCATGTTAAG
GAAGGCTATGAGAAAGCAGATCCTGCACAGTTTGAGTTGCTCAAGGTTCTTGGTCAGGGGTCATTTGGAA
AGGTTTTTCTTGTTAGAAAGAAGACCGGTCCTGATGCTGGGCAGCTCTATGCAATGAAGGTGTTAAAAAA
AGCCTCTTTAAAAGTTCGAGACAGAGTTCGGACAAAGATGGAGAGGGATATACTGGTGGAAGTAAATCAT
CCATTTATTGTCAAATTGCACTATGCCTTTCAGACTGAAGGGAAACTGTACTTAATACTGGATTTTCTCA
GGGGAGGAGATGTTTTCACAAGATTATCCAAAGAGGTTCTGTTTACAGAGGAAGATGTGAAATTCTACCT
CGCAGAACTGGCCCTTGCTTTGGATCATCTGCACCAATTAGGAATTGTTTATAGAGACCTGAAGCCAGAA
AACATTTTGCTTGATGAAATAGACATATCAAATTAACAGATTTTGGACTCAGCAAGGAGTCAGTAGATCA
AGAAAAGAAGCTTACTCATTTTGTGGTACAGTAGAGTATATGGCTCCTGAAGTAGTAAATAGGAGAGCAT
CCCAGAGTGCTGATGGTGTTCATATGGTGTTCTTATGTTTGAATGCTTACTGGTACTCTGCCATTTCAAG
GTAAAGACAGAAATGAGA
