>Addgene plasmid #23540 | pDONR223-RPS6KA6 | addgene partial sequence | sequence record 29454 | 23540 with M13pUC-fwd
TAATGATTTTATTTTGACTGATAGTGACCTGTTCGTTGCAACAAATTGATGAGCAATGCTTTTTTATAAT
GCCAACTTTGTACAAAAAAGTTGGCATGCTACCATTCGCTCCTCAGGACGAGCCCTGGGACCGAGAAATG
GAAGTGTTCAGCGGCGGCGGCGCGAGCAGCGGCGAGGTAAATGGTCTTAAAATGGTTGATGAGCCAATGG
AAGAGGGAGAAGCAGATTCTTGTCATGATGAAGGAGTTGTTAAAGAAATCCCTATTACTCATCATGTTAA
GGAAGGCTATGAGAAAGCAGATCCTGCACAGTTTGAGTTGCTCAAGGTTCTTGGTCAGGGGTCATTTGGA
AAGGTTTTTCTTGTTAGAAAGAAGACCGGTCCTGATGCTGGGCAGCTCTATGCAATGAAGGTGTTAAAAA
AAGCCTCTTTAAAAGTTCGAGACAGAGTTCGGACAAAGATGGAGAGGGATATACTGGTGGAAGTAAATCA
TCCATTTATTGTCAAATTGCACTATGCCTTTCAGACTGAAGGGAAACTGTACTTAATACTGGATTTTCTC
AGGGGAGGAGATGTTTTCACAAGATTATCCAAAGAGGTTCTGTTTACAGAGGAAGATGTGAAATTCTACC
TCGCAGAACTGGGCCCTTGCTTTGGA
