>Addgene plasmid #23540 | pDONR223-RPS6KA6 | depositor partial sequence | sequence record 47064 | Author sequence, M13-rev
ATATCCAGCTGGGATGGCAATAATGATTTTATTTTGACTGATAGTGACCTGTTCGTTGCAACAAATTGAT
AAGCAATGCTTTCTTATAATGCCAACTTTGTACAAGAAAGTTGGCAACAGGCCAGTTGATGTTCGCTTTT
TCATGCTCCGTCGCTGGGCTAAGCTTGAAGCAGCTACAGGCTCTAGGACTGGTTGAAAGGTCTTGTGAGT
CAGGGCAGAGTATGTTGCAACCATTGCTCCCTTAACAACATGTGACACATCATTTCTCTTTGGCTGATCA
TTTGGCAACTGGTCTCTGTGAGTTATCCATGAGTGCTTTAATATTTGTTCAGCAGTATACCGCTGATGTG
GGTCCATATGAAGCATATGGGAAAGCAAATCCTTTGCTCCGTCTGAAATATTGTCCCAGTTTCCACCACT
CAAAGAGAATTTTCCATTGCCTATACGCAGCAGTATCTCTTCAGGAGTATCATTGGGGCCATTAGCAAAT
GGAGTGTAGCCAGCCAACATTGTGTAAAAAAGGACTCCTAAACTCCAGATATCACAAGCAGCATCATATC
CCTGTTGCATAAGAACCTCAGGTGCAACAAAGTTTGCAGTGTAGCATGGAGTTAAGAGAAGTCCATTTTC
TCCTCGAAGTTGTTTTGCAAACCCAAAATCACATATCCTGATTGAATCTGCACTGGCTGATTCATCCATG
TATAA
