[The description below was written by a language model from this plasmid's Addgene catalogue record.]
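Description:
pDONR223-RPS6KA6 is a Gateway entry-type clone built in the pDONR223 donor backbone (listed as 5,005 bp without insert) and carrying the human RPS6KA6 open reading frame, an insert of about 2.2 kb. RPS6KA6 encodes ribosomal protein S6 kinase, 90 kDa, polypeptide 6, also known as RSK4, a member of the p90 RSK family of serine/threonine kinases that act downstream of MAP kinase signalling. The plasmid is maintained at high copy in standard E. coli cloning strains and is selected with spectinomycin. The insert was introduced by Gateway recombination, so it is expected to be flanked by recombination sites that allow transfer into compatible destination vectors. M13 forward and reverse primer sites on either side of the insert serve for sequence verification. No feature table is supplied, so the exact positions of the att sites, origin and resistance cassette are not recorded here.

The ORF was deliberately cloned without a stop codon. This "open" configuration lets the coding sequence be recombined in frame into a destination vector that supplies a C-terminal epitope tag and the terminating codon. The record names no promoter driving the ORF, and the depositors state that the plasmid should not be transfected directly; it serves as a shuttle and archival source of the ORF. The depositors point to a companion set of four lentiviral destination vectors (pLX301 to pLX304), supplied separately, for expressing such ORFs in mammalian cells. The clone belongs to a kit of ORFs associated with a study of resistance to RAF inhibition through MAP kinase pathway reactivation, consistent with use in gain-of-function expression screens.
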