Addgene plasmid #23540: pDONR223-RPS6KA6
Depositing lab: William Hahn & David Root. Depositing organization: Dana-Farber Cancer Institute. Publication: COT drives resistance to RAF inhibition through MAP kinase pathway reactivation. Johannessen CM, Boehm JS, Kim SY, Thomas SR, Wardwell L, Johnson LA, Emery CM, Stransky N, Cogdill AP, Barretina J, Caponigro G, Hieronymus H, Murray RR, Salehi-Ashtiani K, Hill DE, Vidal M, Zhao JJ, Yang X, Alkan O, Kim S, Harris JL, Wilson CJ, Myer VE, Finan PM, Root DE, Roberts TM, Golub T, Flaherty KT, Dummer R, Weber BL, Sellers WR, Schlegel R, Wargo JA, Hahn WC, Garraway LA. Nature. 2010 Dec 16;468(7326):968-72. doi: 10.1038/nature09627 PubMed 21107320.
Backbone
  Vector backbone: pDONR223
  Backbone manufacturer: Invitrogen
  Backbone size w/o insert (bp): 5005
  Vector type: Gateway Donor vector
Growth in bacteria
  Bacterial resistance: Spectinomycin, 50 μg/mL
  Growth temperature: 37°C
  Growth strain: DH5alpha
  Copy number: High Copy
Gene/Insert
  Gene/Insert name: RPS6KA6 (alt name: ribosomal protein S6 kinase, 90kDa, polypeptide 6)
  Species: H. sapiens (human)
  Insert size (bp): 2238
  Entrez Gene: RPS6KA6 (a.k.a. PP90RSK4, RSK-4, RSK4, S6K-alpha-6, p90RSK6)
  Cloning method: Gateway Cloning
  Sequencing primers: 5′ M13pUC-fwd; 3′ M13rev
Terms and licenses: Academic/Nonprofit Terms; Industry Terms: Not Available to Industry
Depositor comments: The ORF has no Stop codon. This design enables easy recombination into a destination vector to add an epitope tag of choice and Stop codon to the ORF. Do NOT use this plasmid directly for transfections. A set of 4 custom lentiviral vectors is available ( pLX301 (http://www.addgene.org/25895/) , pLX302 (http://www.addgene.org/25896/) , pLX303 (http://www.addgene.org/25897/) , pLX304 (http://www.addgene.org/25890/) ) to be used to express these ORFs in mammalian cells. These plasmids are not included in the kit and must be ordered separately.
How to cite: pDONR223-RPS6KA6 was a gift from William Hahn & David Root (Addgene plasmid # 23540 ; http://n2t.net/addgene:23540 ; RRID:Addgene_23540)
